>Addgene plasmid #238673 | IL13Ra1-HaloTag BiBRET Vector | addgene full sequence | sequence record 482865 | Addgene NGS Result
TTGAGATCGTTTTGGTCTGCGCGTAATCTCTTGCTCTGAAAACGAAAAAACCGCCTTGCAGGGCGGTTTT
TCGAAGGTTCTCTGAGCTACCAACTCTTTGAACCGAGGTAACTGGCTTGGAGGAGCGCAGTCACCAAAAC
TTGTCCTTTCAGTTTAGCCTTAACCGGCGCATGACTTCAAGACTAACTCCTCTAAATCAATTACCAGTGG
CTGCTGCCAGTGGTGCTTTTGCATGTCTTTCCGGGTTGGACTCAAGACGATAGTTACCGGATAAGGCGCA
GCGGTCGGACTGAACGGGGGGTTCGTGCATACAGTCCAGCTTGGAGCGAACTGCCTACCCGGAACTGAGT
GTCAGGCGTGGAATGAGACAAACGCGGCCATAACAGCGGAATGACACCGGTAAACCGAAAGGCAGGAACA
GGAGAGCGCACGAGGGAGCCGCCAGGGGGAAACGCCTGGTATCTTTATAGTCCTGTCGGGTTTCGCCACC
ACTGATTTGAGCGTCAGATTTCGTGATGCTTGTCAGGGGGGCGGAGCCTATGGAAAAACGGCTTTGCCGC
GGCCCTCTCACTTCCCTGTTAAGTATCTTCCTGGCATCTTCCAGGAAATCTCCGCCCCGTTCGTAAGCCA
TTTCCGCTCGCCGCAGTCGAACGACCGAGCGTAGCGAGTCAGTGAGCGAGGAAGCGGAATATATCCTGTA
TCACATATTCTGCTGACGCACCGGTGCAGCCTTTTTTCTCCTGCCACATGAAGCACTTCACTGACACCCT
CATCAGTGCCAACATAGTAAGCCAGTATACACTCCGCTAGCGCTGATGTCCGGAATCGTCACACAAAAAA
CCAACACACAGATGTAATGAAAATAAAGATATTTTATTGCGGCCATCGTGATGGCTAGAGTTTAGCCCTC
CCACACATAACCAGAGGGCAGCAATTCACGAATCCCAACTGCCGTCGGCTGTCCATCACTGTCCTTCACT
ATGGCTTTGATCCCAGGATGCAGATCGAGAAGCACCTGTCGGCACCGTCCGCAGGGGCTCAAGATGCCCC
TGTTCTCATTTCCGATCGCGACGATACAAGTCAGGTTGCCAGCTGCCGCAGCAGCAGCAGTGCCCAGCAC
CACGAGTTCTGCACAAGGTCCCCCAGTAAAATGATATACATTGACACCAGTGAAGATGCGGCCGTCGCTA
GAGAGAGCTGCGCTGGCGACGCTGTAGTCTTCAGAGATGGGGATGCTGTTGATTGTAGCCGTTGCTCTTT
CAATGAGGGTGGATTCTTCTTGAGACAAAGGCTTGGCCATGGTGGCGCTAGTGTCAGAAGAATCGAGCTT
TTTGCAAAAGCCTAGGCCTCCAAAAAAGCCTCCTCACTACTTCTGGAATAGCTCAGAGGCCGAGGCGGCC
TCGGCCTCTGCATAAATAAAAAAAATTAGTCAGCCATGGGGCGGAGAATGGGCGGAACTGGGCGGAGTTA
GGGGCGGGATGGGCGGAGTTAGGGGCGGGACTATGGTTGCTGACTAATTGAGATGCATGCTTTGCATACT
TCTGCCTGCTGGGGAGCCTGGGGACTTTCCACACCTGGTTGCTGACTAATTGAGATGCATGCTTTGCATA
CTTCTGCCTGCTGGGGAGCCTGGGGACTTTCCACACCCTAACTGACACACATTCCACAGCTGGTTCTTTC
CGCCTCAGAAGGTACCTAACCAAGTTCCTCTTTCAGAGGTTATTTCAGGCCATGGTGCTGCGCAAGACGC
GTTAATTAAGACGTCGGCAGTGAAAAAAATGCTTTATTTGTGAAATTTGTGATGCTATTGCTTTATTTGT
AACCATTATAAGCTGCAATAAACAAGTTAACAACAACAATTGCATTCATTTTATGTTTCAGGTTCAGGGG
GAGGTGTGGGAGGTTTTTTAAAGCAAGTAAAACCTCTACAAATGTGGTATGGCTGATTATGATCCGCGGC
CGCAATACGTCGACGTTATCAGCTGACTTCGTACGAGAGCCTAGGATTATGGCGCGCCACTAGTTATTAA
TAGTAATCAATTACGGGGTCATTAGTTCATAGCCCATATATGGAGTTCCGCGTTACATAACTTACGGTAA
ATGGCCCGCCTGGCTGACCGCCCAACGACCCCCGCCCATTGACGTCAATAATGACGTATGTTCCCATAGT
AACGCCAATAGGGACTTTCCATTGACGTCAATGGGTGGAGTATTTACGGTAAACTGCCCACTTGGCAGTA
CATCAAGTGTATCATATGCCAAGTCCGCCCCCTATTGACGTCAATGACGGTAAATGGCCCGCCTGGCATT
ATGCCCAGTACATGACCTTACGGGACTTTCCTACTTGGCAGTACATCTACGTATTAGTCATCGCTATTAC
CATGGTGATGCGGTTTTGGCAGTACACCAATGGGCGTGGATAGCGGTTTGACTCACGGGGATTTCCAAGT
CTCCACCCCATTGACGTCAATGGGAGTTTGTTTTGGCACCAAAATCAACGGGACTTTCCAAAATGTCGTA
ATAACCCCGCCCCGTTGACGCAAATGGGCGGTAGGCGTGTACGGTGGGAGGTCTATATAAGCAGAGCTGG
TTTAGTGAACCGTCAGATCACTAGAAGCTTTATTGCGGTAGTTTATCACAGTTAAATTGCTAACGCAGTC
AGTGCTTCTGACACAACAGTCTCGAACTTAAGCTGCAGAAGTTGGTCGTGAGGCACTGGGCAGGTAAGTA
TCAAGGTTACAAGACAGGTTTAAGGAGACCAATAGAAACTGGGCTTGTCGAGACAGAGAAGACTCTTGCG
TTTCTGATAGGCACCTATTGGTCTTACTGACATCCACTTTGCCTTTCTCTCCACAGGTGTCCACTCCCAG
TTCAATTACAGCTCTTAAGGCTAGAGTATTAATACGACTCACTATAGGGCTAGCGATCGCCATGGAGTGG
CCGGCGCGGCTCTGCGGGCTGTGGGCGCTGCTGCTCTGCGCCGGCGGCGGGGGCGGGGGCGGGGGCGCCG
CGCCTACGGAAACTCAGCCACCTGTGACAAATTTGAGTGTCTCTGTTGAAAACCTCTGCACAGTAATATG
GACATGGAATCCACCCGAGGGAGCCAGCTCAAATTGTAGTCTATGGTATTTTAGTCATTTTGGCGACAAA
CAAGATAAGAAAATAGCTCCGGAAACTCGTCGTTCAATAGAAGTACCCCTGAATGAGAGGATTTGTCTGC
AAGTGGGGTCCCAGTGTAGCACCAATGAGAGTGAGAAGCCTAGCATTTTGGTTGAAAAATGCATCTCACC
CCCAGAAGGTGATCCTGAGTCTGCTGTGACTGAGCTTCAATGCATTTGGCACAACCTGAGCTACATGAAG
TGTTCTTGGCTCCCTGGAAGGAATACCAGTCCCGACACTAACTATACTCTCTACTATTGGCACAGAAGCC
TGGAAAAAATTCATCAATGTGAAAACATCTTTAGAGAAGGCCAATACTTTGGTTGTTCCTTTGATCTGAC
CAAAGTGAAGGATTCCAGTTTTGAACAACACAGTGTCCAAATAATGGTCAAGGATAATGCAGGAAAAATT
AAACCATCCTTCAATATAGTGCCTTTAACTTCCCGTGTGAAACCTGATCCTCCACATATTAAAAACCTCT
CCTTCCACAATGATGACCTATATGTGCAATGGGAGAATCCACAGAATTTTATTAGCAGATGCCTATTTTA
TGAAGTAGAAGTCAATAACAGCCAAACTGAGACACATAATGTTTTCTACGTCCAAGAGGCTAAATGTGAG
AATCCAGAATTTGAGAGAAATGTGGAGAATACATCTTGTTTCATGGTCCCTGGTGTTCTTCCTGATACTT
TGAACACAGTCAGAATAAGAGTCAAAACAAATAAGTTATGCTATGAGGATGACAAACTCTGGAGTAATTG
GAGCCAAGAAATGAGTATAGGTAAGAAGCGCAATTCCACACTCTACATAACCATGTTACTCATTGTTCCA
GTCATCGTCGCAGGTGCAATCATAGTACTCCTGCTTTACCTAAAAAGGCTCAAGATTATTATATTCCCTC
CAATTCCTGATCCTGGCAAGATTTTTAAAGAAATGTTTGGAGACCAGAATGATGATACTCTGCACTGGAA
GAAGTACGACATCTATGAGAAGCAAACCAAGGAGGAAACCGACTCTGTAGTGCTGATAGAAAACCTGAAG
AAAGCCTCTCAGGTTTCTCTCGAGCCAACCACTGAGGATCTGTACTTTCAGAGCGATAACGATGGATCCG
AAATCGGTACTGGCTTTCCATTCGACCCCCATTATGTGGAAGTCCTGGGCGAGCGCATGCACTACGTCGA
TGTTGGTCCGCGCGATGGCACCCCTGTGCTGTTCCTGCACGGTAACCCGACCTCCTCCTACGTGTGGCGC
AACATCATCCCGCATGTTGCACCGACCCATCGCTGCATTGCTCCAGACCTGATCGGTATGGGCAAATCCG
ACAAACCAGACCTGGGTTATTTCTTCGACGACCACGTCCGCTTCATGGATGCCTTCATCGAAGCCCTGGG
TCTGGAAGAGGTCGTCCTGGTCATTCACGACTGGGGCTCCGCTCTGGGTTTCCACTGGGCCAAGCGCAAT
CCAGAGCGCGTCAAAGGTATTGCATTTATGGAGTTCATCCGCCCTATCCCGACCTGGGACGAATGGCCAG
AATTTGCCCGCGAGACCTTCCAGGCCTTCCGCACCACCGACGTCGGCCGCAAGCTGATCATCGATCAGAA
CGTTTTTATCGAGGGTACGCTGCCGATGGGTGTCGTCCGCCCGCTGACTGAAGTCGAGATGGACCATTAC
CGCGAGCCGTTCCTGAATCCTGTTGACCGCGAGCCACTGTGGCGCTTCCCAAACGAGCTGCCAATCGCCG
GTGAGCCAGCGAACATCGTCGCGCTGGTCGAAGAATACATGGACTGGCTGCACCAGTCCCCTGTCCCGAA
GCTGCTGTTCTGGGGCACCCCAGGCGTTCTGATCCCACCGGCCGAAGCCGCTCGCCTGGCCAAAAGCCTG
CCTAACTGCAAGGCTGTGGACATCGGCCCGGGTCTGAATCTGCTGCAAGAAGACAACCCGGACCTGATCG
GCAGCGAGATCGCGCGCTGGCTGTCTACTCTGGAGATTTCCGGTTAATAGAATTCTAGAGTCGACCTGCA
GGCATGCAAGCTGATTTGGCTGCTGCCACCGCTGAGCAAGGCCGCTTCGAGCAGACATGATAAGATACAT
TGATGAGTTTGGACAAACCACAACTAGAATGCAGTGAAAAAAATGCTTTATTTGTGAAATTTGTGATGCT
ATTGCTTTATTTGTAACCATTATAAGCTGCAATAAACAAGTTAACAACAACAATTGCATTCATTTTATGT
TTCAGGTTCAGGGGGAGATGTGGGAGGTTTTTTTAAGCAAGTAAAACCTCTACAAATGTGGTAAAATCTT
AATTAAGAATTCTAATATAACTTCGTATAGCATACATTATACGAAGTTATGGATCCACTGTTGACAATTA
ATCATCGGCATAGTATATCGGCATAGTATAATACGACAAGGTGAGGAACTAAACCCAGGAGGCAGATCAT
GATTGAACAAGATGGATTGCACGCAGGTTCTCCGGCCGCTTGGGTGGAGAGGCTATTCGGCTATGACTGG
GCACAACAGACAATCGGCTGCTCTGATGCCGCCGTGTTCCGGCTGTCAGCGCAGGGGCGCCCGGTTCTTT
TTGTCAAGACCGACCTGTCCGGTGCCCTGAATGAACTGCAGGACGAGGCAGCGCGGCTATCGTGGCTGGC
CACGACGGGCGTTCCTTGCGCAGCTGTGCTCGACGTTGTCACTGAAGCGGGAAGGGACTGGCTGCTATTG
GGCGAAGTGCCGGGGCAGGATCTCCTGTCATCTCACCTTGCTCCTGCCGAGAAAGTATCCATCATGGCTG
ATGCAATGCGGCGGCTGCATACGCTTGATCCGGCTACCTGCCCATTCGACCACCAAGCGAAACATCGCAT
CGAGCGAGCACGTACTCGGATGGAAGCCGGTCTTGTCGATCAGGATGATCTGGACGAAGAGCATCAGGGG
CTCGCGCCAGCCGAACTGTTCGCCAGGCTCAAGGCGCGCATGCCCGACGGCGAGGATCTCGTCGTGACCC
ATGGCGATGCCTGCTTGCCGAATATCATGGTGGAAAATGGCCGCTTTTCTGGATTCATCGACTGTGGCCG
GCTGGGTGTGGCGGACCGCTATCAGGACATAGCGTTGGCTACCCGTGATATTGCTGAAGAGCTTGGCGGC
GAATGGGCTGACCGCTTCCTCGTGCTTTACGGTATCGCCGCTCCCGATTCGCAGCGCATCGCCTTCTATC
GCCTTCTTGACGAGTTCTTCTGATTCGAAATGACCGACCAAGCGACGCCCAACCGGTATCAGCTCACTCA
AAGGCGGTAATACGGTTATCCACAGAATCAGGGGATAACGCAGGAAAGAACATGTCAAACATGAGAATTA
CAACTTATATCGTATGGGGCTGACTTCAGGTGCTACATTTGAAGAGATAAATTGCACTGAAATCTAGAAA
TATTTTATCTGATTAATAAGATGATCTTC
Features (pLannotate 1.2.2; 21 found; start..end, strand, type, name):
      1..546     +  rep_origin     p15A ori: Plasmids containing the medium-copy-number p15A origin of replication can be propagated in E. coli cells that contain a second plasmid with the ColE1 origin.
    634..689     +  rep_origin     RSF ori (fragment): Plasmids containing the RSF 1030 origin of replication can be propagated in E. coli cells that contain additional plasmids with compatible origins.
    788..814     -  misc_feature   bom (fragment): basis of mobility region from pBR322
    830..878     -  polyA_signal   poly(A) signal: synthetic polyadenylation signal
    902..1300    -  CDS            BSD: blasticidin S deaminase; Aspergillus terreus BSD; confers resistance to blasticidin
   1331..1688    -  promoter       SV40 promoter: SV40 enhancer and early promoter
   1767..1848    -  polyA_signal   SV40 poly(A) signal: SV40 polyadenylation signal
   1871..1954    -  CDS            large T antigen (fragment): large T antigen from SV40 (simian virus 40)
   2019..2384    +  enhancer       CMV enhancer: human cytomegalovirus immediate early enhancer
   2386..2585    +  promoter       CMV promoter: human cytomegalovirus (CMV) immediate early promoter
   2724..2856    +  intron         chimeric intron: chimera between introns from human β-globin and immunoglobulin heavy chain genes
   2900..2918    +  promoter       T7 promoter: promoter for bacteriophage T7 RNA polymerase
   2932..4212    +  CDS            IL13RA1: I13R1_HUMAN - Also known as IL13R, IL13RA. Experimental evidence at protein level: Swiss-Prot protein existence level 1. Binds with low affinity to interleukin-13 (IL13). Together with IL4RA can form a functional receptor for IL13. Also serves as an alternate accessory protein to the common cytokine receptor gamma chain for interleukin-4 (IL4) signaling, but cannot replace the function of IL2RG in allowing enhanced interleukin-2 (IL2) binding activity. From Homo sapiens (Human).
   4234..4254    +  CDS            TEV site: tobacco etch virus (TEV) protease recognition and cleavage site
   4270..5153    +  CDS            HaloTag® (fragment): modified bacterial dehalogenase that forms covalent bonds with chloroalkane derivatives
   5164..5192    +  misc_feature   MCS (fragment): pUC18/19 multiple cloning site
   5241..5362    -  polyA_signal   SV40 poly(A) signal: SV40 polyadenylation signal
   5385..5453    -  CDS            large T antigen (fragment): large T antigen from SV40 (simian virus 40)
   5477..5510    +  protein_bind   loxP: Cre-mediated recombination occurs in the 8-bp core sequence (GCATACAT). Cre recombinase
   5520..5567    +  promoter       EM7 promoter: synthetic bacterial promoter&nbsp
   5599..6390    +  CDS            neo: KKA2_KLEPN - Also known as kan, nptII. Experimental evidence at protein level: Swiss-Prot protein existence level 1. Resistance to kanamycin, neomycin, paromomycin, ribostamycin, butirosin and gentamicin B. From Klebsiella pneumoniae.
