[The description below was written by a language model from this plasmid's Addgene catalogue record and pLannotate feature annotations shown in this document.]
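Description:
IL13Ra1-HaloTag BiBRET Vector is a mammalian expression plasmid built on the pFC221K HaloTag CMV-Blast BiBRET backbone, designed to produce human IL13RA1 (interleukin-13 receptor subunit alpha-1) fused at its C terminus to HaloTag. The 6.6 kb plasmid is propagated in E. coli under kanamycin selection, provided by a neo/nptII coding sequence driven by the synthetic bacterial EM7 promoter. The catalogue entry lists it as high copy, whereas the automated annotation identifies the origin as p15A-type (usually described as medium copy) alongside small RSF ori and bom fragments, so the two sources do not fully agree on this point. A single loxP site sits just upstream of the EM7-neo unit, but the record does not state its purpose.

The expression cassette consists of the CMV immediate early enhancer and promoter, a chimeric β-globin/immunoglobulin intron that promotes efficient processing of the transcript, and a T7 promoter that could allow in vitro transcription. These are followed by the unmutated IL13RA1 open reading frame, a TEV protease cleavage site serving as part of the linker, the HaloTag coding sequence and an SV40 polyadenylation signal. HaloTag is a modified bacterial dehalogenase that bonds covalently to chloroalkane ligands, allowing the receptor to be labelled with fluorescent ligands. A separate, oppositely oriented cassette with the SV40 enhancer/early promoter, blasticidin S deaminase and a synthetic poly(A) signal permits blasticidin selection of stably transfected mammalian cells. The stated purpose is simply CMV-driven expression of the fusion in mammalian cells. The name suggests use in bioluminescence resonance energy transfer assays, where labelled HaloTag would typically act as the energy acceptor, although the record gives no assay details.
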