Addgene plasmid #238673: IL13Ra1-HaloTag BiBRET Vector
Purpose: Express IL13Ra1-HaloTag Fusion Protein in Mammalian Cells under a CMV promoter
Depositing lab: Promega Corporation.
Backbone
  Vector backbone: pFC221K HaloTag(R) CMV-Blast BiBRET Vector
  Vector type: Mammalian Expression
  Selectable markers: Blasticidin
Growth in bacteria
  Bacterial resistance: Kanamycin, 50 μg/mL
  Growth temperature: 37°C
  Growth strain: DH5alpha
  Copy number: High Copy
Gene/Insert
  Gene/Insert name: IL13Ra1
  Species: H. sapiens (human)
  Mutation: None
  Entrez Gene: IL13RA1 (a.k.a. CD213A1, CT19, IL-13Ra, NR4)
  Promoter: CMV
  Tag / fusion protein: HaloTag (R) (C terminal on backbone)
  Cloning method: Other
Terms and licenses: Academic/Nonprofit Terms; Industry Terms
How to cite: IL13Ra1-HaloTag BiBRET Vector was a gift from Promega Corporation (Addgene plasmid # 238673 ; http://n2t.net/addgene:238673 ; RRID:Addgene_238673)
